>Addgene plasmid #107090 | pET15b-S3C | addgene full sequence | sequence record 204657 | Addgene NGS Result
TTCTTGAAGACGAAAGGGCCTCGTGATACGCCTATTTTTATAGGTTAATGTCATGATAATAATGGTTTCT
TAGACGTCAGGTGGCACTTTTCGGGGAAATGTGCGCGGAACCCCTATTTGTTTATTTTTCTAAATACATT
CAAATATGTATCCGCTCATGAGACAATAACCCTGATAAATGCTTCAATAATATTGAAAAAGGAAGAGTAT
GAGTATTCAACATTTCCGTGTCGCCCTTATTCCCTTTTTTGCGGCATTTTGCCTTCCTGTTTTTGCTCAC
CCAGAAACGCTGGTGAAAGTAAAAGATGCTGAAGATCAGTTGGGTGCACGAGTGGGTTACATCGAACTGG
ATCTCAACAGCGGTAAGATCCTTGAGAGTTTTCGCCCCGAAGAACGTTTTCCAATGATGAGCACTTTTAA
AGTTCTGCTATGTGGCGCGGTATTATCCCGTGTTGACGCCGGGCAAGAGCAACTCGGTCGCCGCATACAC
TATTCTCAGAATGACTTGGTTGAGTACTCACCAGTCACAGAAAAGCATCTTACGGATGGCATGACAGTAA
GAGAATTATGCAGTGCTGCCATAACCATGAGTGATAACACTGCGGCCAACTTACTTCTGACAACGATCGG
AGGACCGAAGGAGCTAACCGCTTTTTTGCACAACATGGGGGATCATGTAACTCGCCTTGATCGTTGGGAA
CCGGAGCTGAATGAAGCCATACCAAACGACGAGCGTGACACCACGATGCCTGCAGCAATGGCAACAACGT
TGCGCAAACTATTAACTGGCGAACTACTTACTCTAGCTTCCCGGCAACAATTAATAGACTGGATGGAGGC
GGATAAAGTTGCAGGACCACTTCTGCGCTCGGCCCTTCCGGCTGGCTGGTTTATTGCTGATAAATCTGGA
GCCGGTGAGCGTGGGTCTCGCGGTATCATTGCAGCACTGGGGCCAGATGGTAAGCCCTCCCGTATCGTAG
TTATCTACACGACGGGGAGTCAGGCAACTATGGATGAACGAAATAGACAGATCGCTGAGATAGGTGCCTC
ACTGATTAAGCATTGGTAACTGTCAGACCAAGTTTACTCATATATACTTTAGATTGATTTAAAACTTCAT
TTTTAATTTAAAAGGATCTAGGTGAAGATCCTTTTTGATAATCTCATGACCAAAATCCCTTAACGTGAGT
TTTCGTTCCACTGAGCGTCAGACCCCGTAGAAAAGATCAAAGGATCTTCTTGAGATCCTTTTTTTCTGCG
CGTAATCTGCTGCTTGCAAACAAAAAAACCACCGCTACCAGCGGTGGTTTGTTTGCCGGATCAAGAGCTA
CCAACTCTTTTTCCGAAGGTAACTGGCTTCAGCAGAGCGCAGATACCAAATACTGTCCTTCTAGTGTAGC
CGTAGTTAGGCCACCACTTCAAGAACTCTGTAGCACCGCCTACATACCTCGCTCTGCTAATCCTGTTACC
AGTGGCTGCTGCCAGTGGCGATAAGTCGTGTCTTACCGGGTTGGACTCAAGACGATAGTTACCGGATAAG
GCGCAGCGGTCGGGCTGAACGGGGGGTTCGTGCACACAGCCCAGCTTGGAGCGAACGACCTACACCGAAC
TGAGATACCTACAGCGTGAGCTATGAGAAAGCGCCACGCTTCCCGAAGGGAGAAAGGCGGACAGGTATCC
GGTAAGCGGCAGGGTCGGAACAGGAGAGCGCACGAGGGAGCTTCCAGGGGGAAACGCCTGGTATCTTTAT
AGTCCTGTCGGGTTTCGCCACCTCTGACTTGAGCGTCGATTTTTGTGATGCTCGTCAGGGGGGCGGAGCC
TATGGAAAAACGCCAGCAACGCGGCCTTTTTACGGTTCCTGGCCTTTTGCTGGCCTTTTGCTCACATGTT
CTTTCCTGCGTTATCCCCTGATTCTGTGGATAACCGTATTACCGCCTTTGAGTGAGCTGATACCGCTCGC
CGCAGCCGAACGACCGAGCGCAGCGAGTCAGTGAGCGAGGAAGCGGAAGAGCGCCTGATGCGGTATTTTC
TCCTTACGCATCTGTGCGGTATTTCACACCGCAATGGTGCACTCTCAGTACAATCTGCTCTGATGCCGCA
TAGTTAAGCCAGTATACACTCCGCTATCGCTACGTGACTGGGTCATGGCTGCGCCCCGACACCCGCCAAC
ACCCGCTGACGCGCCCTGACGGGCTTGTCTGCTCCCGGCATCCGCTTACAGACAAGCTGTGACCGTCTCC
GGGAGCTGCATGTGTCAGAGGTTTTCACCGTCATCACCGAAACGCGCGAGGCAGCTGCGGTAAAGCTCAT
CAGCGTGGTCGTGAAGCGATTCACAGATGTCTGCCTGTTCATCCGCGTCCAGCTCGTTGAGTTTCTCCAG
AAGCGTTAATGTCTGGCTTCTGATAAAGCGGGCCATGTTAAGGGCGGTTTTTTCCTGTTTGGTCACTGAT
GCCTCCGTGTAAGGGGGATTTCTGTTCATGGGGGTAATGATACCGATGAAACGAGAGAGGATGCTCACGA
TACGGGTTACTGATGATGAACATGCCCGGTTACTGGAACGTTGTGAGGGTAAACAACTGGCGGTATGGAT
GCGGCGGGACCAGAGAAAAATCACTCAGGGTCAATGCCAGCGCTTCGTTAATACAGATGTAGGTGTTCCA
CAGGGTAGCCAGCAGCATCCTGCGATGCAGATCCGGAACATAATGGTGCAGGGCGCTGACTTCCGCGTTT
CCAGACTTTACGAAACACGGAAACCGAAGACCATTCATGTTGTTGCTCAGGTCGCAGACGTTTTGCAGCA
GCAGTCGCTTCACGTTCGCTCGCGTATCGGTGATTCATTCTGCTAACCAGTAAGGCAACCCCGCCAGCCT
AGCCGGGTCCTCAACGACAGGAGCACGATCATGCGCACCCGTGGCCAGGACCCAACGCTGCCCGAGATGC
GCCGCGTGCGGCTGCTGGAGATGGCGGACGCGATGGATATGTTCTGCCAAGGGTTGGTTTGCGCATTCAC
AGTTCTCCGCAAGAATTGATTGGCTCCAATTCTTGGAGTGGTGAATCCGTTAGCGAGGTGCCGCCGGCTT
CCATTCAGGTCGAGGTGGCCCGGCTCCATGCACCGCGACGCAACGCGGGGAGGCAGACAAGGTATAGGGC
GGCGCCTACAATCCATGCCAACCCGTTCCATGTGCTCGCCGAGGCGGCATAAATCGCCGTGACGATCAGC
GGTCCAATGATCGAAGTTAGGCTGGTAAGAGCCGCGAGCGATCCTTGAAGCTGTCCCTGATGGTCGTCAT
CTACCTGCCTGGACAGCATGGCCTGCAACGCGGGCATCCCGATGCCGCCGGAAGCGAGAAGAATCATAAT
GGGGAAGGCCATCCAGCCTCGCGTCGCGAACGCCAGCAAGACGTAGCCCAGCGCGTCGGCCGCCATGCCG
GCGATAATGGCCTGCTTCTCGCCGAAACGTTTGGTGGCGGGACCAGTGACGAAGGCTTGAGCGAGGGCGT
GCAAGATTCCGAATACCGCAAGCGACAGGCCGATCATCGTCGCGCTCCAGCGAAAGCGGTCCTCGCCGAA
AATGACCCAGAGCGCTGCCGGCACCTGTCCTACGAGTTGCATGATAAAGAAGACAGTCATAAGTGCGGCG
ACGATAGTCATGCCCCGCGCCCACCGGAAGGAGCTGACTGGGTTGAAGGCTCTCAAGGGCATCGGTCGAG
ATCCCGGTGCCTAATGAGTGAGCTAACTTACATTAATTGCGTTGCGCTCACTGCCCGCTTTCCAGTCGGG
AAACCTGTCGTGCCAGCTGCATTAATGAATCGGCCAACGCGCGGGGAGAGGCGGTTTGCGTATTGGGCGC
CAGGGTGGTTTTTCTTTTCACCAGTGAGACGGGCAACAGCTGATTGCCCTTCACCGCCTGGCCCTGAGAG
AGTTGCAGCAAGCGGTCCACGCTGGTTTGCCCCAGCAGGCGAAAATCCTGTTTGATGGTGGTTAACGGCG
GGATATAACATGAGCTGTCTTCGGTATCGTCGTATCCCACTACCGAGATATCCGCACCAACGCGCAGCCC
GGACTCGGTAATGGCGCGCATTGCGCCCAGCGCCATCTGATCGTTGGCAACCAGCATCGCAGTGGGAACG
ATGCCCTCATTCAGCATTTGCATGGTTTGTTGAAAACCGGACATGGCACTCCAGTCGCCTTCCCGTTCCG
CTATCGGCTGAATTTGATTGCGAGTGAGATATTTATGCCAGCCAGCCAGACGCAGACGCGCCGAGACAGA
ACTTAATGGGCCCGCTAACAGCGCGATTTGCTGGTGACCCAATGCGACCAGATGCTCCACGCCCAGTCGC
GTACCGTCTTCATGGGAGAAAATAATACTGTTGATGGGTGTCTGGTCAGAGACATCAAGAAATAACGCCG
GAACATTAGTGCAGGCAGCTTCCACAGCAATGGCATCCTGGTCATCCAGCGGATAGTTAATGATCAGCCC
ACTGACGCGTTGCGCGAGAAGATTGTGCACCGCCGCTTTACAGGCTTCGACGCCGCTTCGTTCTACCATC
GACACCACCACGCTGGCACCCAGTTGATCGGCGCGAGATTTAATCGCCGCGACAATTTGCGACGGCGCGT
GCAGGGCCAGACTGGAGGTGGCAACGCCAATCAGCAACGACTGTTTGCCCGCCAGTTGTTGTGCCACGCG
GTTGGGAATGTAATTCAGCTCCGCCATCGCCGCTTCCACTTTTTCCCGCGTTTTCGCAGAAACGTGGCTG
GCCTGGTTCACCACGCGGGAAACGGTCTGATAAGAGACACCGGCATACTCTGCGACATCGTATAACGTTA
CTGGTTTCACATTCACCACCCTGAATTGACTCTCTTCCGGGCGCTATCATGCCATACCGCGAAAGGTTTT
GCGCCATTCGATGGTGTCCGGGATCTCGACGCTCTCCCTTATGCGACTCCTGCATTAGGAAGCAGCCCAG
TAGTAGGTTGAGGCCGTTGAGCACCGCCGCCGCAAGGAATGGTGCATGCAAGGAGATGGCGCCCAACAGT
CCCCCGGCCACGGGGCCTGCCACCATACCCACGCCGAAACAAGCGCTCATGAGCCCGAAGTGGCGAGCCC
GATCTTCCCCATCGGTGATGTCGGCGATATAGGCGCCAGCAACCGCACCTGTGGCGCCGGTGATGCCGGC
CACGATGCGTCCGGCGTAGAGGATCGAGATCTCGATCCCGCGAAATTAATACGACTCACTATAGGGGAAT
TGTGAGCGGATAACAATTCCCCTCTAGAAATAATTTTGTTTAACTTTAAGGAGAAATTAACTATGGGCAG
CAGCCATCATCATCATCATCACAGCAGCGGCCTGGTGCCGCGCGGCAGCCATATGATGATCTACCTGAAA
TCTTTCGAACGTAACATCCGCCTGATCAATATGAAAGTGGTTTACGATGATGTTCGTGTGCTGAAAGATA
TTATCCAGGCGCTGGCCCGCCTGGTTGATGAAGCCGTGCTGAAATTCAAACAGGATAGCGTTGAACTGGT
GGCACTGGATCGTGCGCATATTAGCCTGATCTCTGTTAACCTGCCGCGCGAAATGTTCAAAGAATACGAT
GTGAACGATGAATTTAAATTCGGTTTCAACACCCAGTACCTGATGAAAATCCTGAAAGTTGCAAAACGTA
AAGAAGCCATTGAAATCGCAAGTGAAAGCCCGGATAGTGTGATTATCAACATTATCGGCAGCACCAATCG
TGAATTTAACGTTCGCAATCTGGAAGTGTCTGAACAGGAAATTCCGGAAATCAACCTGCAGTTCGATATT
AGTGCGACGATCAGCTCTGATGGTTTTAAAAGTGCCATCAGCGAAGTTTCTACCGTGACGGATAATGTGG
TTGTGGAAGGTCACGAAGATCGCATTCTGATCAAAGCAGAAGGCGAAAGCGAAGTTGAAGTGGAATTTTC
TAAAGATACCGGCGGTCTGCAGGATCTGGAATTTAGTAAAGAAAGCAAAAATTCTTACAGTGCGGAATAC
CTGGATGATGTTCTGTCTCTGACGAAACTGAGTGATTACGTGAAAATCAGCTTCGGCAACCAGAAACCGC
TGCAGCTGTTTTTCAATATGGAAGGCGGTGGCAAAGTTACGTACCTGCTGGCGCCGAAAGTGTCGGGATC
CGGCATGCCATGGATGGTGAGCAAGGGCGAGGAGCTGTTCGGCGGGATCGTGCCCATCCTGGTCGAGCTG
GAGGGCGACGTAAACGGCCACAAGTTCAGCGTGTCCGGCGAGGGCGAGGGCGATGCCACCTACGGCAAGC
TGACCCTGAAGTTCATCTGCACCACCGGCAAGCTGCCCGTGCCCTGGCCCACCCTCGTGACCACCCTGAC
CTGGGGCGTGCAGTGCTTCAGCCGCTACCCCGACCACATGAAGCAGCACGACTTCTTCAAGTCCGTGATG
CCCGAAGGCTACGTCCAGGAGCGCACCATCTTCTTCAAGGACGACGGCAACTACAAGACCCGCGCCGAGG
TGAAGTTCGAGGGCGACACCCTGGTGAACCGCATCGAGCTGAAGGGCATCGACTTCAAGGAGGACGGCAA
CATCCTGGGGCACAAGCTGGAGTACAACTACATCAGCCACAACGTCTATATCACCGCCGACAAGCAGAAG
AACGGCATCAAGGCCAACTTCAAGGCACGCCACAACATCACCGACGGCAGCGTGCAGCTCGCCGACCACT
ACCAGCAGAACACCCCCATCGGCGACGGCCCCGTGATCCTGCCCGACAACCACTACCTGAGCACCCAGTC
CGCCCTGAGCAAAGACCCCAACGAGAAGCGCGATCACATGGTCCTGCTGGAGTTCGTGACCGCCGCCGGG
ATCACTCTCGGCATGGACGAGCTGTACAAGCTCGAGGATCCGTAAGCTAACAAAGCCCGAAAGGAAGCTG
AGTTGGCTGCTGCCACCGCTGAGCAATAACTAGCATAACCCCTTGGGGCCTCTAAACGGGTCTTGAGGGG
TTTTTTGCTGAAAGGAGGAACTATATCCGGATATCCCGCAAGAGGCCCGGCAGTACCGGCATAACCAAGC
CTATGCCTACAGCATCCAGGGTGACGGTGCCGAGGATGACGATGAGCGCATTGTTAGATTTCATACACGG
TGCCTGACTGCGTTAGCAATTTAACTGTGATAAACTACCGCATTAAAGCTTATCGATGATAAGCTGTCAA
ACATGAGAA
Features (pLannotate 1.2.2; 21 found; start..end, strand, type, name):
    104..208     +  promoter       AmpR promoter: bla
    209..1069    +  CDS            AmpR: β-lactamase; bla; confers resistance to ampicillin, carbenicillin, and related antibiotics
   1240..1828    +  rep_origin     ori: high-copy-number ColE1/pMB1/pBR322/pUC origin of replication
   2014..2153    -  misc_feature   bom: basis of mobility region from pBR322
   2255..2446    -  CDS            rop: Rop protein, which maintains plasmids at low copy number; rop
   2463..2843    +  CDS            YPB1_ECOLX: Protein predicted: Swiss-Prot protein existence level 4. From Escherichia coli.
   3085..3709    -  CDS            TcR (fragment): tetracycline efflux protein; tet; confers resistance to tetracycline
   3724..3745    -  protein_bind   CAP binding site: CAP binding activates transcription in the presence of cAMP. E. coli catabolite activator protein
   3758..4840    -  CDS            lacI: lac repressor; lacI; The lac repressor binds to the lac operator to inhibit transcription in E. coli. This inhibition can be relieved by adding lactose or isopropyl-β-D-thiogalactopyranoside (IPTG).
   4841..4918    -  promoter       lacI promoter: lacI
   4926..5205    -  CDS            TcR (fragment): tetracycline efflux protein; tet; confers resistance to tetracycline
   5227..5245    +  promoter       T7 promoter: promoter for bacteriophage T7 RNA polymerase
   5246..5270    +  protein_bind   lac operator: The lac repressor binds to the lac operator to inhibit transcription in E. coli. This inhibition can be relieved by adding lactose or isopropyl-β-D-thiogalactopyranoside (IPTG). lac repressor encoded by lacI
   5325..5341    +  CDS            capTEV™ (fragment): composite tag for in vivo biotinylation, TEV protease cleavage, and 6xHis tagging
   5352..5369    +  CDS            thrombin site: thrombin recognition and cleavage site
   5421..6152    +  CDS            pcn3: PCNA3_SACS2 - Also known as pcnA-1. Experimental evidence at protein level: Swiss-Prot protein existence level 1. One of the sliding clamp subunits that acts as a moving platform for DNA processing. Responsible for tethering the catalytic subunit of DNA polymerase to DNA during high-speed replication. DNA polymerase I, DNA ligase and the flap endonuclease may be constitutively associated with the PCNA heterotrimer forming a scanning complex able to couple DNA synthesis and Okazaki fragment maturation. Heterotrimer stimulates the Holliday junction resolvase Hjc. From Saccharolobus solfataricus
   6174..6890    +  CDS            CyPet: CyPet is a basic (constitutively fluorescent) cyan fluorescent protein published in 2005, derived from Aequorea victoria. It has moderate acid sensitivity.
   6906..6952    +  CDS            SET1 (fragment): solubility-enhancement tag derived from T7 phage gene 10B
   6960..7007    +  terminator     T7 terminator: transcription terminator for bacteriophage T7 RNA polymerase
   7030..7134    -  CDS            TcR (fragment): tetracycline efflux protein; tet; confers resistance to tetracycline
   7182..7210    -  promoter       tet promoter: E. coli promoter for tetracycline efflux protein gene
