[The description below was written by a language model from this plasmid's Addgene catalogue record and pLannotate feature annotations shown in this document.]
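Description:
pET15b-S3C is a bacterial expression plasmid of about 7.2 kb built on a modified pET-15b backbone in which, according to the record, the NcoI site was removed and a stop codon was placed after the BamHI site. It replicates in E. coli from a pBR322-type ColE1 origin accompanied by the bom region and the rop gene, which keeps copy number low, and it is selected through the β-lactamase gene conferring ampicillin resistance. The short tetracycline-resistance fragments and tet promoter in the annotation are non-functional remnants of the pBR322 ancestry of the pET backbone.

The payload is a synthetic fusion of roughly 1.6 kb in which PCNA3, one of the three sliding-clamp subunits of the archaeon Saccharolobus (Sulfolobus) solfataricus, sits upstream of the cyan fluorescent protein CyPet, so that PCNA3 forms the N-terminal part of the fusion. It was inserted between NdeI and NcoI sites, downstream of the backbone-encoded N-terminal His6 tag and thrombin cleavage site, which allow metal-affinity purification and optional tag removal. Transcription runs from a T7 promoter controlled by an adjacent lac operator and ends at the T7 terminator. The plasmid also carries lacI, so expression is repressed until induced with IPTG in a host that supplies T7 RNA polymerase. The small hits annotated as capTEV and SET1 fragments most likely reflect the His tag and residual vector sequence rather than intended functional tags.

The construct serves to produce a purifiable, fluorescently labelled PCNA3 subunit. The associated publication concerns heterotrimer assembly of archaeal PCNA homologues, and CyPet is commonly used as a FRET donor. This suggests use in fluorescence-based assays of subunit interaction, although the record does not spell out the assay.
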