Addgene plasmid #107090: pET15b-S3C
Purpose: S. solfataricus PCNA3 fused at the N-terminus of CyPet
Depositing lab: Teruyuki Nagamune. Depositing organization: The University of Tokyo. Publication: Three proliferating cell nuclear antigen homologues from Metallosphaera sedula form a head-to-tail heterotrimer. Iwata F, Hirakawa H, Nagamune T. Sci Rep. 2016 May 27;6:26588. doi: 10.1038/srep26588. PubMed 27228945.
Backbone
  Vector backbone: pET-15b
  Backbone manufacturer: Merck Millipore
  Backbone size w/o insert (bp): 5700
  Total vector size (bp): 7200
  Modifications to backbone: NcoI site was removed and a stop codon was inserted after BamHI site.
  Vector type: Bacterial Expression
Growth in bacteria
  Bacterial resistance: Ampicillin, 100 μg/mL
  Growth temperature: 37°C
  Growth strain: DH5alpha
  Growth instructions: Supplement with 1% glucose is recommended to suppress leaky expression.
  Copy number: Low Copy
Gene/Insert
  Gene/Insert name: S. solfataricus PCNA3 fused to CyPet (alt name: SsoPCNA3-CyPet)
  Species: Synthetic
  Insert size (bp): 1600
  Promoter: T7 promoter
  Tag / fusion protein: His6 tag (N terminal on backbone)
  Cloning method: Restriction Enzyme; 5′ cloning site NdeI (not destroyed); 3′ cloning site NcoI (not destroyed)
  Sequencing primers: 5′ T7; 3′ T7 Terminal
Terms and licenses: Academic/Nonprofit Terms; Industry Terms: Not Available to Industry
How to cite: pET15b-S3C was a gift from Teruyuki Nagamune (Addgene plasmid # 107090 ; http://n2t.net/addgene:107090 ; RRID:Addgene_107090)
